Addgene plasmid #232730: pX459_MCM2_sgRNA
Purpose: Generates MCM2 dTAG C ternimal knock-in cell lines
Depositing lab: Junjie Chen. Depositing organization: University of Texas MD Anderson Cancer Center.
Backbone
  Vector backbone: PX330
  Vector type: Mammalian Expression, Bacterial Expression
  Selectable markers: Puromycin
Growth in bacteria
  Bacterial resistance: Ampicillin, 100 μg/mL
  Growth temperature: 37°C
  Growth strain: NEB Stable
  Copy number: High Copy
Gene/Insert
  Gene/Insert name: MCM2
  gRNA/shRNA sequence: gagg cccta tgcca tccata
  Species: H. sapiens (human)
  Insert size (bp): 20
  Mutation: NO
  Entrez Gene: MCM2 (a.k.a. BM28, CCNL1, CDCL1, D3S3194, DFNA70, MITOTIN, cdc19)
  Cloning method: Restriction Enzyme; 5′ cloning site hU6-F (unknown if destroyed)
Terms and licenses: Academic/Nonprofit Terms; Industry Terms: Not Available to Industry
How to cite: pX459_MCM2_sgRNA was a gift from Junjie Chen (Addgene plasmid # 232730 ; http://n2t.net/addgene:232730 ; RRID:Addgene_232730)
