[The description below was written by a language model from this plasmid's Addgene catalogue record and pLannotate feature annotations shown in this document.]
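Description:
pX459_MCM2_sgRNA is an all-in-one CRISPR/Cas9 plasmid for mammalian cells that carries a 20-nt guide targeting human MCM2. According to the record, it is used to generate cell lines with a dTAG degron knocked in at the C-terminus of MCM2. It is propagated in E. coli as a high-copy plasmid through a ColE1/pUC-type origin with ampicillin selection (AmpR under its own bla promoter). The backbone also contains an f1 phage origin, an AAV2 ITR and small fragments of pBR322-derived bom and rop sequence.

Two expression units make up the payload. A human U6 RNA polymerase III promoter drives the MCM2 spacer fused to the Streptococcus pyogenes guide RNA scaffold; a second, partial scaffold fragment is annotated just downstream. A CBh-type promoter (CMV enhancer, chicken β-actin promoter and hybrid intron) drives S. pyogenes Cas9. The annotation software splits this gene into N- and C-terminal portions that run contiguously across the sequence origin. The reading frame ends with a nucleoplasmin bipartite nuclear localization signal and is followed by a bGH polyadenylation signal.

The name and the catalogue's puromycin marker suggest a pX459-type vector, but the backbone is listed as PX330. The 8,508-nt feature table shows no 2A peptide or puromycin resistance gene, with the bGH signal following the NLS almost directly. The sequenced plasmid therefore looks pX330-like, and puromycin selection should not be assumed without checking.

In use, Cas9 cutting near the end of the MCM2 coding sequence would promote homology-directed insertion of the tag. The plasmid contains no dTAG donor template, so one must be supplied separately.
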