Features (pLannotate 1.2.2; 18 found; start..end, strand, type, name):
    906..953     +  CDS            nucleoplasmin NLS: bipartite nuclear localization signal from nucleoplasmin
    987..1098    +  polyA_signal   bGH poly(A) signal: bovine growth hormone polyadenylation signal
   1203..1343    +  repeat_region  AAV2 ITR: inverted terminal repeat of adeno-associated virus serotype 2 inverted
   1348..1399    -  misc_feature   bom (fragment): basis of mobility region from pBR322
   1418..1873    +  rep_origin     f1 ori (sequence partly withheld): f1 bacteriophage origin of replication; arrow indicates direction of (+) strand synthesis
   1874..1923    -  misc_feature   bom (fragment): basis of mobility region from pBR322
   2025..2060    -  CDS            rop (fragment): Rop protein, which maintains plasmids at low copy number; rop
   2155..2259    +  promoter       AmpR promoter: bla
   2260..3120    +  CDS            AmpR: β-lactamase; bla; confers resistance to ampicillin, carbenicillin, and related antibiotics
   3291..3879    +  rep_origin     ori: high-copy-number ColE1/pMB1/pBR322/pUC origin of replication
   3941..4181    +  promoter       U6 promoter: RNA polymerase III promoter for human U6 snRNA
   4211..4286    +  misc_RNA       gRNA scaffold: guide RNA scaffold for the Streptococcus pyogenes CRISPR/Cas9 system
   4293..4336    +  misc_RNA       gRNA scaffold (fragment): guide RNA scaffold for the Streptococcus pyogenes CRISPR/Cas9 system
   4383..4668    +  enhancer       CMV enhancer: human cytomegalovirus immediate early enhancer; contains an 18-bp deletion relative to the standard CMV enhancer
   4670..4947    +  promoter       chicken β-actin promoter: No description available
   4948..5175    +  intron         hybrid intron: hybrid between chicken β-actin (CBA) and minute virus of mice (MMV) introns (Gray et al., 2011)
   5313..6914    +  CDS            Cas9(N): N-terminal portion of Streptococcus pyogenes Cas9 (Zetsche et al., 2015)
   6915..905     +  CDS            Cas9(C) (across the origin): C-terminal portion of Streptococcus pyogenes Cas9 (Zetsche et al., 2015)
>Addgene plasmid #232730 | pX459_MCM2_sgRNA | addgene full sequence | sequence record 465451 | Addgene NGS Result
GCGAAACCGGGGAGATCGTGTGGGATAAGGGCCGGGATTTTGCCACCGTGCGGAAAGTGCTGAGCATGCC
CCAAGTGAATATCGTGAAAAAGACCGAGGTGCAGACAGGCGGCTTCAGCAAAGAGTCTATCCTGCCCAAG
AGGAACAGCGATAAGCTGATCGCCAGAAAGAAGGACTGGGACCCTAAGAAGTACGGCGGCTTCGACAGCC
CCACCGTGGCCTATTCTGTGCTGGTGGTGGCCAAAGTGGAAAAGGGCAAGTCCAAGAAACTGAAGAGTGT
GAAAGAGCTGCTGGGGATCACCATCATGGAAAGAAGCAGCTTCGAGAAGAATCCCATCGACTTTCTGGAA
GCCAAGGGCTACAAAGAAGTGAAAAAGGACCTGATCATCAAGCTGCCTAAGTACTCCCTGTTCGAGCTGG
AAAACGGCCGGAAGAGAATGCTGGCCTCTGCCGGCGAACTGCAGAAGGGAAACGAACTGGCCCTGCCCTC
CAAATATGTGAACTTCCTGTACCTGGCCAGCCACTATGAGAAGCTGAAGGGCTCCCCCGAGGATAATGAG
CAGAAACAGCTGTTTGTGGAACAGCACAAGCACTACCTGGACGAGATCATCGAGCAGATCAGCGAGTTCT
CCAAGAGAGTGATCCTGGCCGACGCTAATCTGGACAAAGTGCTGTCCGCCTACAACAAGCACCGGGATAA
GCCCATCAGAGAGCAGGCCGAGAATATCATCCACCTGTTTACCCTGACCAATCTGGGAGCCCCTGCCGCC
TTCAAGTACTTTGACACCACCATCGACCGGAAGAGGTACACCAGCACCAAAGAGGTGCTGGACGCCACCC
TGATCCACCAGAGCATCACCGGCCTGTACGAGACACGGATCGACCTGTCTCAGCTGGGAGGCGACAAAAG
GCCGGCGGCCACGAAAAAGGCCGGCCAGGCAAAAAAGAAAAAGTAAGAATTCCTAGAGCTCGCTGATCAG
CCTCGACTGTGCCTTCTAGTTGCCAGCCATCTGTTGTTTGCCCCTCCCCCGTGCCTTCCTTGACCCTGGA
AGGTGCCACTCCCACTGTCCTTTCCTAATAAAATGAGGAAATTGCATCGCATTGTCTGAGTAGGTGTCAT
TCTATTCTGGGGGGTGGGGTGGGGCAGGACAGCAAGGGGGAGGATTGGGAAGAGAATAGCAGGCATGCTG
GGGAGCGGCCGCAGGAACCCCTAGTGATGGAGTTGGCCACTCCCTCTCTGCGCGCTCGCTCGCTCACTGA
GGCCGGGCGACCAAAGGTCGCCCGACGCCCGGGCTTTGCCCGGGCGGCCTCAGTGAGCGAGCGAGCGCGC
AGCTGCCTGCAGGGGCGCCTGATGCGGTATTTTCTCCTTACGCATCTGTGCGGTATTTCACACCGCATA
[95 nt withheld, positions 1400-1494]
T
[46 nt withheld, positions 1496-1541]
C
[141 nt withheld, positions 1543-1683]
CCTTTGACGTTGGAGTCCACGTTCTTT
[37 nt withheld, positions 1711-1747]
ACTCTATCTCGGGCTATTCTTTTGATTTATAAGGGATTTTGCCGATTTCGGTCTATTGGTTAAAAAATGA
GCTGATTTAACAAAAATTTAACGCGAATTTTAACAAAATATTAACGTTTACAATTTTATGGTGCACTCTC
AGTACAATCTGCTCTGATGCCGCATAGTTAAGCCAGCCCCGACACCCGCCAACACCCGCTGACGCGCCCT
GACGGGCTTGTCTGCTCCCGGCATCCGCTTACAGACAAGCTGTGACCGTCTCCGGGAGCTGCATGTGTCA
GAGGTTTTCACCGTCATCACCGAAACGCGCGAGACGAAAGGGCCTCGTGATACGCCTATTTTTATAGGTT
AATGTCATGATAATAATGGTTTCTTAGACGTCAGGTGGCACTTTTCGGGGAAATGTGCGCGGAACCCCTA
TTTGTTTATTTTTCTAAATACATTCAAATATGTATCCGCTCATGAGACAATAACCCTGATAAATGCTTCA
ATAATATTGAAAAAGGAAGAGTATGAGTATTCAACATTTCCGTGTCGCCCTTATTCCCTTTTTTGCGGCA
TTTTGCCTTCCTGTTTTTGCTCACCCAGAAACGCTGGTGAAAGTAAAAGATGCTGAAGATCAGTTGGGTG
CACGAGTGGGTTACATCGAACTGGATCTCAACAGCGGTAAGATCCTTGAGAGTTTTCGCCCCGAAGAACG
TTTTCCAATGATGAGCACTTTTAAAGTTCTGCTATGTGGCGCGGTATTATCCCGTATTGACGCCGGGCAA
GAGCAACTCGGTCGCCGCATACACTATTCTCAGAATGACTTGGTTGAGTACTCACCAGTCACAGAAAAGC
ATCTTACGGATGGCATGACAGTAAGAGAATTATGCAGTGCTGCCATAACCATGAGTGATAACACTGCGGC
CAACTTACTTCTGACAACGATCGGAGGACCGAAGGAGCTAACCGCTTTTTTGCACAACATGGGGGATCAT
GTAACTCGCCTTGATCGTTGGGAACCGGAGCTGAATGAAGCCATACCAAACGACGAGCGTGACACCACGA
TGCCTGTAGCAATGGCAACAACGTTGCGCAAACTATTAACTGGCGAACTACTTACTCTAGCTTCCCGGCA
ACAATTAATAGACTGGATGGAGGCGGATAAAGTTGCAGGACCACTTCTGCGCTCGGCCCTTCCGGCTGGC
TGGTTTATTGCTGATAAATCTGGAGCCGGTGAGCGTGGAAGCCGCGGTATCATTGCAGCACTGGGGCCAG
ATGGTAAGCCCTCCCGTATCGTAGTTATCTACACGACGGGGAGTCAGGCAACTATGGATGAACGAAATAG
ACAGATCGCTGAGATAGGTGCCTCACTGATTAAGCATTGGTAACTGTCAGACCAAGTTTACTCATATATA
CTTTAGATTGATTTAAAACTTCATTTTTAATTTAAAAGGATCTAGGTGAAGATCCTTTTTGATAATCTCA
TGACCAAAATCCCTTAACGTGAGTTTTCGTTCCACTGAGCGTCAGACCCCGTAGAAAAGATCAAAGGATC
TTCTTGAGATCCTTTTTTTCTGCGCGTAATCTGCTGCTTGCAAACAAAAAAACCACCGCTACCAGCGGTG
GTTTGTTTGCCGGATCAAGAGCTACCAACTCTTTTTCCGAAGGTAACTGGCTTCAGCAGAGCGCAGATAC
CAAATACTGTTCTTCTAGTGTAGCCGTAGTTAGGCCACCACTTCAAGAACTCTGTAGCACCGCCTACATA
CCTCGCTCTGCTAATCCTGTTACCAGTGGCTGCTGCCAGTGGCGATAAGTCGTGTCTTACCGGGTTGGAC
TCAAGACGATAGTTACCGGATAAGGCGCAGCGGTCGGGCTGAACGGGGGGTTCGTGCACACAGCCCAGCT
TGGAGCGAACGACCTACACCGAACTGAGATACCTACAGCGTGAGCTATGAGAAAGCGCCACGCTTCCCGA
AGGGAGAAAGGCGGACAGGTATCCGGTAAGCGGCAGGGTCGGAACAGGAGAGCGCACGAGGGAGCTTCCA
GGGGGAAACGCCTGGTATCTTTATAGTCCTGTCGGGTTTCGCCACCTCTGACTTGAGCGTCGATTTTTGT
GATGCTCGTCAGGGGGGCGGAGCCTATGGAAAAACGCCAGCAACGCGGCCTTTTTACGGTTCCTGGCCTT
TTGCTGGCCTTTTGCTCACATGTGAGGGCCTATTTCCCATGATTCCTTCATATTTGCATATACGATACAA
GGCTGTTAGAGAGATAATTGGAATTAATTTGACTGTAAACACAAAGATATTAGTACAAAATACGTGACGT
AGAAAGTAATAATTTCTTGGGTAGTTTGCAGTTTTAAAATTATGTTTTAAAATGGACTATCATATGCTTA
CCGTAACTTGAAAGTATTTCGATTTCTTGGCTTTATATATCTTGTGGAAAGGACGAAACACCGGAGGCCC
TATGCCATCCATAGTTTTAGAGCTAGAAATAGCAAGTTAAAATAAGGCTAGTCCGTTATCAACTTGAAAA
AGTGGCACCGAGTCGGTGCTTTTTTGTTTTAGAGCTAGAAATAGCAAGTTAAAATAAGGCTAGTCCGTTT
TTAGCGCGTGCGCCAATTCTGCAGACAAATGGCTCTAGAGGTACCCGTTACATAACTTACGGTAAATGGC
CCGCCTGGCTGACCGCCCAACGACCCCCGCCCATTGACGTCAATAGTAACGCCAATAGGGACTTTCCATT
GACGTCAATGGGTGGAGTATTTACGGTAAACTGCCCACTTGGCAGTACATCAAGTGTATCATATGCCAAG
TACGCCCCCTATTGACGTCAATGACGGTAAATGGCCCGCCTGGCATTGTGCCCAGTACATGACCTTATGG
GACTTTCCTACTTGGCAGTACATCTACGTATTAGTCATCGCTATTACCATGGTCGAGGTGAGCCCCACGT
TCTGCTTCACTCTCCCCATCTCCCCCCCCTCCCCACCCCCAATTTTGTATTTATTTATTTTTTAATTATT
TTGTGCAGCGATGGGGGCGGGGGGGGGGGGGGCGCGCGCGCCAGGCGGGGCGGGGCGGGGCGAGGGGCGG
GGCGGGGCGAGGCGGAGAGGTGCGGCGGCAGCCAATCAGAGCGGCGCGCTCCGAAAGTTTCCTTTTATGG
CGAGGCGGCGGCGGCGGCGGCCCTATAAAAAGCGAAGCGCGCGGCGGGCGGGAGTCGCTGCGCGCTGCCT
TCGCCCCGTGCCCCGCTCCGCCGCCGCCTCGCGCCGCCCGCCCCGGCTCTGACTGACCGCGTTACTCCCA
CAGGTGAGCGGGCGGGACGGCCCTTCTCCTCCGGGCTGTAATTAGCTGAGCAAGAGGTAAGGGTTTAAGG
GATGGTTGGTTGGTGGGGTATTAATGTTTAATTACCTGGAGCACCTGCCTGAAATCACTTTTTTTCAGGT
TGGACCGGTGCCACCATGGACTATAAGGACCACGACGGAGACTACAAGGATCATGATATTGATTACAAAG
ACGATGACGATAAGATGGCCCCAAAGAAGAAGCGGAAGGTCGGTATCCACGGAGTCCCAGCAGCCGACAA
GAAGTACAGCATCGGCCTGGACATCGGCACCAACTCTGTGGGCTGGGCCGTGATCACCGACGAGTACAAG
GTGCCCAGCAAGAAATTCAAGGTGCTGGGCAACACCGACCGGCACAGCATCAAGAAGAACCTGATCGGAG
CCCTGCTGTTCGACAGCGGCGAAACAGCCGAGGCCACCCGGCTGAAGAGAACCGCCAGAAGAAGATACAC
CAGACGGAAGAACCGGATCTGCTATCTGCAAGAGATCTTCAGCAACGAGATGGCCAAGGTGGACGACAGC
TTCTTCCACAGACTGGAAGAGTCCTTCCTGGTGGAAGAGGATAAGAAGCACGAGCGGCACCCCATCTTCG
GCAACATCGTGGACGAGGTGGCCTACCACGAGAAGTACCCCACCATCTACCACCTGAGAAAGAAACTGGT
GGACAGCACCGACAAGGCCGACCTGCGGCTGATCTATCTGGCCCTGGCCCACATGATCAAGTTCCGGGGC
CACTTCCTGATCGAGGGCGACCTGAACCCCGACAACAGCGACGTGGACAAGCTGTTCATCCAGCTGGTGC
AGACCTACAACCAGCTGTTCGAGGAAAACCCCATCAACGCCAGCGGCGTGGACGCCAAGGCCATCCTGTC
TGCCAGACTGAGCAAGAGCAGACGGCTGGAAAATCTGATCGCCCAGCTGCCCGGCGAGAAGAAGAATGGC
CTGTTCGGAAACCTGATTGCCCTGAGCCTGGGCCTGACCCCCAACTTCAAGAGCAACTTCGACCTGGCCG
AGGATGCCAAACTGCAGCTGAGCAAGGACACCTACGACGACGACCTGGACAACCTGCTGGCCCAGATCGG
CGACCAGTACGCCGACCTGTTTCTGGCCGCCAAGAACCTGTCCGACGCCATCCTGCTGAGCGACATCCTG
AGAGTGAACACCGAGATCACCAAGGCCCCCCTGAGCGCCTCTATGATCAAGAGATACGACGAGCACCACC
AGGACCTGACCCTGCTGAAAGCTCTCGTGCGGCAGCAGCTGCCTGAGAAGTACAAAGAGATTTTCTTCGA
CCAGAGCAAGAACGGCTACGCCGGCTACATTGACGGCGGAGCCAGCCAGGAAGAGTTCTACAAGTTCATC
AAGCCCATCCTGGAAAAGATGGACGGCACCGAGGAACTGCTCGTGAAGCTGAACAGAGAGGACCTGCTGC
GGAAGCAGCGGACCTTCGACAACGGCAGCATCCCCCACCAGATCCACCTGGGAGAGCTGCACGCCATTCT
GCGGCGGCAGGAAGATTTTTACCCATTCCTGAAGGACAACCGGGAAAAGATCGAGAAGATCCTGACCTTC
CGCATCCCCTACTACGTGGGCCCTCTGGCCAGGGGAAACAGCAGATTCGCCTGGATGACCAGAAAGAGCG
AGGAAACCATCACCCCCTGGAACTTCGAGGAAGTGGTGGACAAGGGCGCTTCCGCCCAGAGCTTCATCGA
GCGGATGACCAACTTCGATAAGAACCTGCCCAACGAGAAGGTGCTGCCCAAGCACAGCCTGCTGTACGAG
TACTTCACCGTGTATAACGAGCTGACCAAAGTGAAATACGTGACCGAGGGAATGAGAAAGCCCGCCTTCC
TGAGCGGCGAGCAGAAAAAGGCCATCGTGGACCTGCTGTTCAAGACCAACCGGAAAGTGACCGTGAAGCA
GCTGAAAGAGGACTACTTCAAGAAAATCGAGTGCTTCGACTCCGTGGAAATCTCCGGCGTGGAAGATCGG
TTCAACGCCTCCCTGGGCACATACCACGATCTGCTGAAAATTATCAAGGACAAGGACTTCCTGGACAATG
AGGAAAACGAGGACATTCTGGAAGATATCGTGCTGACCCTGACACTGTTTGAGGACAGAGAGATGATCGA
GGAACGGCTGAAAACCTATGCCCACCTGTTCGACGACAAAGTGATGAAGCAGCTGAAGCGGCGGAGATAC
ACCGGCTGGGGCAGGCTGAGCCGGAAGCTGATCAACGGCATCCGGGACAAGCAGTCCGGCAAGACAATCC
TGGATTTCCTGAAGTCCGACGGCTTCGCCAACAGAAACTTCATGCAGCTGATCCACGACGACAGCCTGAC
CTTTAAAGAGGACATCCAGAAAGCCCAGGTGTCCGGCCAGGGCGATAGCCTGCACGAGCACATTGCCAAT
CTGGCCGGCAGCCCCGCCATTAAGAAGGGCATCCTGCAGACAGTGAAGGTGGTGGACGAGCTCGTGAAAG
TGATGGGCCGGCACAAGCCCGAGAACATCGTGATCGAAATGGCCAGAGAGAACCAGACCACCCAGAAGGG
ACAGAAGAACAGCCGCGAGAGAATGAAGCGGATCGAAGAGGGCATCAAAGAGCTGGGCAGCCAGATCCTG
AAAGAACACCCCGTGGAAAACACCCAGCTGCAGAACGAGAAGCTGTACCTGTACTACCTGCAGAATGGGC
GGGATATGTACGTGGACCAGGAACTGGACATCAACCGGCTGTCCGACTACGATGTGGACCATATCGTGCC
TCAGAGCTTTCTGAAGGACGACTCCATCGACAACAAGGTGCTGACCAGAAGCGACAAGAACCGGGGCAAG
AGCGACAACGTGCCCTCCGAAGAGGTCGTGAAGAAGATGAAGAACTACTGGCGGCAGCTGCTGAACGCCA
AGCTGATTACCCAGAGAAAGTTCGACAATCTGACCAAGGCCGAGAGAGGCGGCCTGAGCGAACTGGATAA
GGCCGGCTTCATCAAGAGACAGCTGGTGGAAACCCGGCAGATCACAAAGCACGTGGCACAGATCCTGGAC
TCCCGGATGAACACTAAGTACGACGAGAATGACAAGCTGATCCGGGAAGTGAAAGTGATCACCCTGAAGT
CCAAGCTGGTGTCCGATTTCCGGAAGGATTTCCAGTTTTACAAAGTGCGCGAGATCAACAACTACCACCA
CGCCCACGACGCCTACCTGAACGCCGTCGTGGGAACCGCCCTGATCAAAAAGTACCCTAAGCTGGAAAGC
GAGTTCGTGTACGGCGACTACAAGGTGTACGACGTGCGGAAGATGATCGCCAAGAGCGAGCAGGAAATCG
GCAAGGCTACCGCCAAGTACTTCTTCTACAGCAACATCATGAACTTTTTCAAGACCGAGATTACCCTGGC
CAACGGCGAGATCCGGAAGCGGCCTCTGATCGAGACAAACG
