>Addgene plasmid #232730 | pX459_MCM2_sgRNA | depositor partial sequence | sequence record 457700 | hU6-F
AGGATCAGCGGATCAGCCTC
